>Addgene plasmid #225806 | pGLU_92 | addgene full sequence | sequence record 446928 | Addgene NGS Result
GTATCGCAGGTCTCACCATTTGGATTAAGCAATAATATACTACAGTAGATGCATTGTCGAAACGCACCTT
TTAATACCTCCTCGTAGCATATGAGAACTACAGGATTACTAACTCGTATTAATATGTATATTATTACTGC
CGCATAACGATTACAAAATTACACAAAAAAATATATCTAACAAATAACAGGTTGGATGATAAGTCCCCGG
TCTAGGGTCACGCGTAGGACGCGTCGAGTAGGGTGTACCTATTTGTCGGTCGGCCGTATGAGACCGTCAG
GCACGATCGAGCATGCTAGAAGGCTAGGTGGAGGCTCAGTGATGATAAGTCTGCGATGGTGGATGCATGT
GTCATGGTCATAGCTGTTTCCTGTGTGAAATTGTTATCCGCTCAGAGGGCACAATCCTATTCCGCGCTAT
CCGACAATCTCCAAGACATTAGGTGGAGTTCAGTTCGGCGTATGGCATATGTCGCTGGAAAGAACATGTG
AGCAAAAGGCCAGCAAAAGGCCAGGAACCGTAAAAAGGCCGCGTTGCTGGCGTTTTTCCATAGGCTCCGC
CCCCCTGACGAGCATCACAAAAATCGACGCTCAAGTCAGAGGTGGCGAAACCCGACAGGACTATAAAGAT
ACCAGGCGTTTCCCCCTGGAAGCTCCCTCGTGCGCTCTCCTGTTCCGACCCTGCCGCTTACCGGATACCT
GTCCGCCTTTCTCCCTTCGGGAAGCGTGGCGCTTTCTCATAGCTCACGCTGTAGGTATCTCAGTTCGGTG
TAGGTCGTTCGCTCCAAGCTGGGCTGTGTGCACGAACCCCCCGTTCAGCCCGACCGCTGCGCCTTATCCG
GTAACTATCGTCTTGAGTCCAACCCGGTAAGACACGACTTATCGCCACTGGCAGCAGCCACTGGTAACAG
GATTAGCAGAGCGAGGTATGTAGGCGGTGCTACAGAGTTCTTGAAGTGGTGGCCTAACTACGGCTACACT
AGAAGAACAGTATTTGGTATCTGCGCTCTGCTGAAGCCAGTTACCTTCGGAAAAAGAGTTGGTAGCTCTT
GATCCGGCAAACAAACCACCGCTGGTAGCGGTGGTTTTTTTGTTTGCAAGCAGCAGATTACGCGCAGAAA
AAAAGGATCTCAAGAAGATCCTTTGATCTTTTCTACGGGGTCTGACGCTCTATTCAACAAAGCCGCCGTC
CCGTCAAGTCAGCGTAAATGGGTAGGGGGCTTCAAATCGTCCCCCCATACGATATAAGTTGTTACTAGTG
CTTGGATTCTCACCAATAAAAAACGCCCGGCGGCAACCGAGCGTTCTGAACAAATCCAGATGGAGTTCTG
AGGTCATTACTGGATCTATCAACAGGAGTCCAAGCGAGCTCGATATCAAATTACGCCCCGCCCTGCCACT
CATCGCAGTACTGTTGTAATTCATTAAGCATTCTGCCGACATGGAAGCCATCACAAACGGCATGATGAAC
CTGAATCGCCAGCGGCATCAGCACCTTGTCGCCTTGCGTATAATATTTGCCCATGGTGAAAACGGGGGCG
AAGAAGTTGTCCATATTGGCCACGTTTAAATCAAAACTGGTGAAACTCACCCAGGGATTGGCTGAGACGA
AAAACATATTCTCAATAAACCCTTTAGGGAAATAGGCCAGGTTTTCACCGTAACACGCCACATCTTGCGA
ATATATGTGTAGAAACTGCCGGAAATCGTCGTGGTATTCACTCCAGAGCGATGAAAACGTTTCAGTTTGC
TCATGGAAAACGGTGTAACAAGGGTGAACACTATCCCATATCACCAGCTCACCGTCTTTCATTGCCATAC
GAAATTCCGGATGAGCATTCATCAGGCGGGCAAGAATGTGAATAAAGGCCGGATAAAACTTGTGCTTATT
TTTCTTTACGGTCTTTAAAAAGGCCGTAATATCCAGCTGAACGGTCTGGTTATAGGTACATTGAGCAACT
GACTGAAATGCCTCAAAATGTTCTTTACGATGCCATTGGGATATATCAACGGTGGTATATCCAGTGATTT
TTTTCTCCATTTTAGCTTCCTTAGCTCCTGAAAATCTCGATAACTCAAAAAATACGCCCGGTAGTGATCT
TATTTCATTATGGTGAAAGTTGGAACCTCTTACGTGCCGATCAACGTCTCATTGATACCTGAAACAAAAC
CCATCGTACGGCCAAGGAAGTCTCCAATAACTGTGATCCACCACAAGCGCCAGGGTTTTCCCAGTCACGA
CGTTGTAAAACGACGGCCAGTCATGCATAATCCGCACGCATCTGGAATAAGGAAGTGCCATTCCGCCTGA
CCT
Features (pLannotate 1.2.2; 6 found; start..end, strand, type, name):
    379..394     -  protein_bind   lac operator (fragment): The lac repressor binds to the lac operator to inhibit transcription in E. coli. This inhibition can be relieved by adding lactose or isopropyl-β-D-thiogalactopyranoside (IPTG). lac repressor encoded by lacI
    545..1133    -  rep_origin     ori: high-copy-number ColE1/pMB1/pBR322/pUC origin of replication
   1266..1360    -  terminator     lambda t0 terminator: transcription terminator from phage lambda
   1384..2040    -  CDS            cat: CAT_ECOLX - Experimental evidence at protein level: Swiss-Prot protein existence level 1. This enzyme is an effector of chloramphenicol resistance in bacteria. From Escherichia coli. This protein is used as a marker in many commonly used cloning vectors, such as pACYC184.
   2041..2143    -  promoter       cat promoter: promoter of the E. coli cat gene encoding chloramphenicol acetyltransferase
   2218..2261    -  CDS            lacZα (fragment): LacZα fragment of β-galactosidase; lacZ fragment
