[The description below was written by a language model from this plasmid's Addgene catalogue record and pLannotate feature annotations shown in this document.]
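Description:
pGLU_92 is a small (about 2.3 kb) synthetic-biology plasmid that carries a single member, variant 13388, of a library designated RS421. It was deposited in connection with work on a scalable transposon mutagenesis system for non-model bacteria. No named backbone is recorded. The annotated features describe a minimal E. coli cloning vector with a high-copy ColE1/pUC-type origin of replication. Selection relies on a chloramphenicol acetyltransferase (cat) gene driven by its native cat promoter and followed by the phage lambda t0 terminator, which matches the catalogue entry for chloramphenicol selection and high-copy maintenance in a standard cloning strain.

The insert is listed as "13388_[Himar]", with Bacteroides fragilis YCH46 given as the source species. The name suggests a B. fragilis-derived sequence element associated with the Himar mariner-family transposon system. However, the record does not state what kind of element it is (for example a promoter or other regulatory part), and the automated annotation assigns no feature to it. The only other annotations are short fragments of a lac operator and of lacZα, which are most likely remnants of the cloning scaffold rather than functional parts. At roughly 2.3 kb, with the origin and resistance cassette taking up much of the sequence, the plasmid has little room for a full transposase gene and none is annotated, so the insert is probably a short part occupying the unannotated regions. The plasmid is best regarded as an archived, individually cloned library variant, available as a source part or reference when building or testing Himar-based transposon vectors for diverse bacteria.
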