Addgene plasmid #225806: pGLU_92
Purpose: RS421 library variant 13388
Depositing lab: Nili Ostrov. Depositing organization: Cultivarium, Convergent Research. Publication: A scalable transposon mutagenesis system for non-model bacteria. Gilbert C, Leung J, Crits-Christoph A, Kang SC, Esmurria A, Fenn K, Brumwell SL, Martin-Moldes Z, Mendler K, Barnum TP, Nguyen M-A, Lee HH, Ostrov N. bioRxiv 2025.12.22.696024 10.64898/2025.12.22.696024.
Backbone
  Vector backbone: N/A
  Vector type: Synthetic Biology
Growth in bacteria
  Bacterial resistance: Chloramphenicol, 25 μg/mL
  Growth temperature: 37°C
  Growth strain: DH5alpha
  Copy number: High Copy
Gene/Insert
  Gene/Insert name: 13388_[Himar]
  Species: Bacteroides fragilis YCH46
  Mutation: N/A
  Cloning method: Other
Terms and licenses: Academic/Nonprofit Terms; Industry Terms: Not Available to Industry
How to cite: pGLU_92 was a gift from Nili Ostrov (Addgene plasmid # 225806 ; http://n2t.net/addgene:225806 ; RRID:Addgene_225806)
